Addgene plasmid #170770: lacI-Ptac-lacO-IMBB4-pUC
Purpose: test plasmid for 5RM assembly, expresses lacI repressor
Depositing lab: Ichiro Matsumura. Depositing organization: Emory University. Publication: Golden Gate assembly of BioBrick-compliant parts using Type II restriction endonucleases. Matsumura I. Biotechniques. 2022 May;72(5):185-193. doi: 10.2144/btn-2021-0083. Epub 2022 Mar 8. PubMed 35255734.
Backbone
  Vector backbone: pUC
  Backbone manufacturer: GenScript
  Backbone size w/o insert (bp): 1835
  Total vector size (bp): 3430
  Vector type: Synthetic Biology
Growth in bacteria
  Bacterial resistance: Ampicillin, 100 μg/mL
  Growth temperature: 37°C
  Growth strain: DH5alpha
  Copy number: High Copy
Gene/Insert
  Gene/Insert name: lacI
  Species: Synthetic
  Insert size (bp): 1082
  Promoter: lacI promoter
  Cloning method: Restriction Enzyme; 5′ cloning site MfeI (not destroyed); 3′ cloning site NsiI (not destroyed)
  Sequencing primers: 5′ part sequenced in different plasmid prior to subcloning; 3′ part sequenced in different plasmid prior to subcloning
Terms and licenses: Academic/Nonprofit Terms; Industry Terms: Not Available to Industry
Depositor comments: This plasmid was designed to test 5RM assembly protocols
How to cite: lacI-Ptac-lacO-IMBB4-pUC was a gift from Ichiro Matsumura (Addgene plasmid # 170770 ; http://n2t.net/addgene:170770 ; RRID:Addgene_170770)
