[The description below was written by a language model from this plasmid's Addgene catalogue record and pLannotate feature annotations shown in this document.]
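Description:
lacI-Ptac-lacO-IMBB4-pUC is a small (3,430 bp), high-copy synthetic biology plasmid built on a minimal pUC backbone of about 1.8 kb. It is propagated in E. coli through the ColE1/pMB1-type pUC origin and selected with ampicillin through the β-lactamase gene (AmpR), which is driven by its own bla promoter. According to the record, it was designed as a test plasmid for "5RM" assembly protocols, a scheme for joining BioBrick-compliant parts by Golden Gate-style assembly with Type II restriction endonucleases.

The catalogued insert is a synthetic lacI gene of roughly 1.1 kb, expressed from the lacI promoter and cloned between MfeI and NsiI sites that are both retained. In the feature table, the lacI coding sequence spans the numbering origin of the circular sequence and encodes the E. coli lac repressor. As the name indicates, the plasmid also carries a Ptac-lacO regulatory module. The annotation software labels the promoter as trc, a closely related trp/lacUV5 hybrid, with a lac operator immediately beside it. LacI made from the plasmid binds this operator to repress the promoter, and IPTG or lactose relieves the repression. No coding sequence is annotated downstream of the promoter and operator, so the construct appears to supply a self-contained repressor-plus-inducible-promoter part rather than an expressed payload.

BioBrick prefix and suffix sequences are both annotated, consistent with the BioBrick-compliant design. A short fragment matching the tet promoter is also detected, but the record assigns it no function. The record does not explain the "IMBB4" element in the name.
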