Features (pLannotate 1.2.2; 9 found; start..end, strand, type, name):
    970..991     -  misc_feature   BioBrick prefix: BioBrick prefix for parts that do not start with "ATG"
   1188..1776    -  rep_origin     ori: high-copy-number ColE1/pMB1/pBR322/pUC origin of replication
   1947..2807    -  CDS            AmpR: β-lactamase; bla; confers resistance to ampicillin, carbenicillin, and related antibiotics
   2808..2912    -  promoter       AmpR promoter: bla
   2970..2990    -  misc_feature   BioBrick suffix: universal suffix for all parts
   2999..3015    -  protein_bind   lac operator: The lac repressor binds to the lac operator to inhibit transcription in E. coli. This inhibition can be relieved by adding lactose or isopropyl-β-D-thiogalactopyranoside (IPTG). lac repressor encoded by lacI
   3023..3052    -  promoter       trc promoter: strong E. coli promoter; hybrid between the trp and lac UV5 promoters
   3225..3242    -  promoter       tet promoter (fragment): E. coli promoter for tetracycline efflux protein gene
   3301..950     -  CDS            lacI (across the origin): LACI_ECOLI - Experimental evidence at protein level: Swiss-Prot protein existence level 1. Repressor of the lactose operon. Binds allolactose as an inducer. From Escherichia coli (strain K12).
>Addgene plasmid #170770 | lacI-Ptac-lacO-IMBB4-pUC | addgene full sequence | sequence record 334768 | Addgene NGS Result
TGATTGCCCTTCACCGCCTGGCCCTGAGAGAGTTGCAGCAAGCGGTCCACGCTGGTTTGCCCCAGCAGGC
GAAAATCCTGTTTGATGGTGGTTAACGGCGGGATATAACATGAGCTGTCTTCGGTATCGTCGTATCCCAC
TACCGAAATATCCGCACCAACGCGCAGCCCGGACTCGGTAATGGCGCGCATTGCGCCCAGCGCCATCTGA
TCGTTGGCAACCAGCATCGCAGTGGGAACGATGCCCTCATTCAGCATTTGCATGGTTTGTTGAAAACCGG
ACATGGCACTCCAGTCGCCTTCCCGTTCCGCTATCGGCTGAATTTGATTGCGAGTGAGATATTTATGCCA
GCCAGCCAGACGCAGACGCGCCGAGACAGAACTTAATGGACCCGCTAACAGCGCGATTTGCTGGTGACCC
AATGCGACCAGATGCTCCACGCCCAGTCGCGTACCGTCTTCATGGGAGAAAATAATACTGTTGATGGGTG
TCTGGTCAGAGACATCAAGAAATAACGCCGGAACATTAGTGCAGGCAGCTTCCACAGCAATGGCATCCTG
GTCATCCAGCGGATAGTTAATGATCAGCCCACTGACGCGTTGCGCGAGAAGATTGTGCACCGCCGCTTTA
CAGGCTTCGACGCCGCTTCGTTCTACCATCGACACCACCACGCTGGCACCCAGTTGATCGGCGCGAGATT
TAATCGCCGCGACAATTTGCGACGGCGCGTGCAGGGCCAGACTGGAGGTGGCAACGCCAATCAGCAACGA
CTGTTTGCCCGCCAGTTGTTGTGCCACGCGGTTGGGAATGTAATTCAGCTCCGCCATCGCCGCTTCCACT
TTTTCCCGCGTTTTCGCAGAAACGTGGCTGGCCTGGTTCACCACGCGGGAAACGGTCTGATAAGAGACAC
CGGCATACTCTGCGACATCGTATAACGTTACTGGTTTCATGATTTATTTCCTCTAAGTACTCTAGAAGCG
GCCGCGAATTCACGCGTCAATTGTTTCTTTTGGGTATAGCGTCGTGGACAGTCATTCATCTTTCTGCCCC
TCCAAAAGCAAAAACCCGCCGAAGCGGGTTTTTACGTAAATCAGGTGAAACTGACCGATAAGCCGGATCG
GAAAGAACATGTGAGCAAAAGGCCAGCAAAAGGCCAGGAACCGTAAAAAGGCCGCGTTGCTGGCGTTTTT
CCATAGGCTCCGCCCCCCTGACGAGCATCACAAAAATCGACGCTCAAGTCAGAGGTGGCGAAACCCGACA
GGACTATAAAGATACCAGGCGTTTCCCCCTGGAAGCTCCCTCGTGCGCTCTCCTGTTCCGACCCTGCCGC
TTACCGGATACCTGTCCGCCTTTCTCCCTTCGGGAAGCGTGGCGCTTTCTCATAGCTCACGCTGTAGGTA
TCTCAGTTCGGTGTAGGTCGTTCGCTCCAAGCTGGGCTGTGTGCACGAACCCCCCGTTCAGCCCGACCGC
TGCGCCTTATCCGGTAACTATCGTCTTGAGTCCAACCCGGTAAGACACGACTTATCGCCACTGGCAGCAG
CCACTGGTAACAGGATTAGCAGAGCGAGGTATGTAGGCGGTGCTACAGAGTTCTTGAAGTGGTGGCCTAA
CTACGGCTACACTAGAAGAACAGTATTTGGTATCTGCGCTCTGCTGAAGCCAGTTACCTTCGGAAAAAGA
GTTGGTAGCTCTTGATCCGGCAAACAAACCACCGCTGGTAGCGGTGGTTTTTTTGTTTGCAAGCAGCAGA
TTACGCGCAGAAAAAAAGGATCTCAAGAAGATCCTTTGATCTTTTCTACGGGGTCTGACGCTCAGTGGAA
CGAAAACTCACGTTAAGGGATTTTGGTCATGAGATTATCAAAAAGGATCTTCACCTAGATCCTTTTAAAT
TAAAAATGAAGTTTTAAATCAATCTAAAGTATATATGAGTAAACTTGGTCTGACAGTTACCAATGCTTAA
TCAGTGAGGCACCTATCTCAGCGATCTGTCTATTTCGTTCATCCATAGTTGCCTGACTCCCCGTCGTGTA
GATAACTACGATACGGGAGGGCTTACCATCTGGCCCCAGTGCTGCAATGATACCGCGAGACCCACGCTCA
CCGGCTCCAGATTTATCAGCAATAAACCAGCCAGCCGGAAGGGCCGAGCGCAGAAGTGGTCCTGCAACTT
TATCCGCCTCCATCCAGTCTATTAATTGTTGCCGGGAAGCTAGAGTAAGTAGTTCGCCAGTTAATAGTTT
GCGCAACGTTGTTGCCATTGCTACAGGCATCGTGGTGTCACGCTCGTCGTTTGGTATGGCTTCATTCAGC
TCCGGTTCCCAACGATCAAGGCGAGTTACATGATCCCCCATGTTGTGCAAAAAAGCGGTTAGCTCCTTCG
GTCCTCCGATCGTTGTCAGAAGTAAGTTGGCCGCAGTGTTATCACTCATGGTTATGGCAGCACTGCATAA
TTCTCTTACTGTCATGCCATCCGTAAGATGCTTTTCTGTGACTGGTGAGTACTCAACCAAGTCATTCTGA
GAATAGTGTATGCGGCGACCGAGTTGCTCTTGCCCGGCGTCAATACGGGATAATACCGCGCCACATAGCA
GAACTTTAAAAGTGCTCATCATTGGAAAACGTTCTTCGGGGCGAAAACTCTCAAGGATCTTACCGCTGTT
GAGATCCAGTTCGATGTAACCCACTCGTGCACCCAACTGATCTTCAGCATCTTTTACTTTCACCAGCGTT
TCTGGGTGAGCAAAAACAGGAAGGCAAAATGCCGCAAAAAAGGGAATAAGGGCGACACGGAAATGTTGAA
TACTCATACTCTTCCTTTTTCAATATTATTGAAGCATTTATCAGGGTTATTGTCTCATGAGCGGATACAT
ATTTGAATGTATTTAGAAAAATAAACAAATAGGGGTTCCGCGCACATTTCCCCGAAAAGTGCCACCTGAC
GTCCCAATGATATGCATGTCGACCTCGAGCTGCAGCGGCCGCTACTAGTAGTGTGAAATTGTTATCCGCT
CACAATTCCACACATTATACGAGCCGGATGATTAATTGTCAACAGCTCATTTCAGAATATTTGCCAGAAC
CGTTATGATGTCGGCGCAAAAAACATTATCCAGAACGGGAGTGCGCCTTGAGCGACACGAATTATGCAGT
GATTTACGACCTGCACAGCCATACCACAGCTTCCGATGGCTGCCTGACGCCAGAAGCATTGGTGCACCGT
GCAGTCGATGATAAGCTGTCAAACCTCTAGTACTAAAGGCAAAATGCCAGCCCGATCGGCTGGCATTTTT
ATCTCAATCACTGCCCGCTTTCCAGTCGGGAAACCTGTCGTGCCAGCTGCATTAATGAATCGGCCAACGC
GCGGGGAGAGGCGGTTTGCGTATTGGGCGCCAGGGTGGTTTTTCTTTTCACCAGTGAGACGGGCAACAGC
